Addgene plasmid #152438: pGBW-m4133166
Purpose: Mammalian expression plasmid for SARS-CoV-2 endoRNAse
Depositing lab: Ginkgo Bioworks & Benjie Chen. Depositing organization: Ginkgo Bioworks.
Backbone
  Vector backbone: pTwist_CMV_Puro_6
  Backbone size w/o insert (bp): 6080
  Vector type: Mammalian Expression
  Selectable markers: Puromycin
Growth in bacteria
  Bacterial resistance: Ampicillin, 100 μg/mL
  Growth temperature: 37°C
  Growth strain: DH5alpha
  Copy number: High Copy
Gene/Insert
  Gene/Insert name: SARS-CoV-2 endoRNAse
  Species: Severe acute respiratory syndrome coronavirus 2
  Insert size (bp): 1031
  Mutation: wt
  Entrez Gene: ORF1ab (a.k.a. GU280_gp01)
  Promoter: CMV
  Tag / fusion protein: Cleavable TEV;6xHis-003 (C terminal on backbone)
  Cloning method: Unknown
Resource information
  A portion of this plasmid was derived from a plasmid made by: GinkgoBioworks
Depositor comments: NCBI reference sequence: YP_009725310.1
How to cite: pGBW-m4133166 was a gift from Ginkgo Bioworks & Benjie Chen (Addgene plasmid # 152438 ; http://n2t.net/addgene:152438 ; RRID:Addgene_152438)
