[The description below was written by a language model from this plasmid's Addgene catalogue record and pLannotate feature annotations shown in this document.]
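Description:
pGBW-m4133166 is a mammalian expression plasmid built on the pTwist_CMV_Puro_6 backbone and carrying the wild-type SARS-CoV-2 endoRNAse, a mature cleavage product of the viral ORF1ab replicase polyprotein. In bacteria it is maintained at high copy through a ColE1/pUC-type origin and selected with ampicillin via a full-length β-lactamase gene. A short additional β-lactamase fragment near the origin appears to be a backbone remnant.

The roughly 1 kb viral coding sequence sits downstream of the human cytomegalovirus immediate-early enhancer and promoter elements. It is followed in frame by a C-terminal tag supplied by the backbone, recorded as a TEV-cleavable 6xHis tag; the annotation picks up the 6xHis segment but not the TEV site, which presumably lies in the short gap between the insert and the tag. An SV40 polyadenylation signal follows. The automated annotation matches the insert to the SARS-CoV-2 replicase polyprotein, but the function text it attaches describes the 2'-O-methyltransferase, a different product of the same polyprotein. The catalogue entry's identification as the endoRNAse should be taken as the description of the insert.

A separate cassette uses the human ubiquitin C promoter to drive puromycin N-acetyltransferase, ending in a synthetic poly(A) signal, which allows selection of transfected or stably expressing mammalian cells. β-globin insulator elements, T7 and rrnG transcription terminators and an extra synthetic poly(A) signal flank the functional units, probably to limit transcriptional read-through between them.

The design suits expression of the viral endoribonuclease in mammalian cells. The His tag allows affinity purification or detection, and TEV cleavage allows its removal afterwards.
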