Features (pLannotate 1.2.2; 20 found; start..end, strand, type, name):
     81..384     +  enhancer       CMV enhancer: human cytomegalovirus immediate early enhancer
    457..474     -  promoter       CMV promoter (fragment): human cytomegalovirus (CMV) immediate early promoter
    537..588     +  promoter       CMVd2 promoter: truncated human cytomegalovirus (CMV) immediate early promoter that yields moderately reduced expression relative to the full-length promoter
    666..1700    +  CDS            rep (fragment): R1AB_SARS2 - Experimental evidence at protein level: Swiss-Prot protein existence level 1. [2'-O-methyltransferase]: Methyltransferase that mediates mRNA cap 2'-O-ribose methylation to the 5'-cap structure of viral mRNAs. N7-methyl guanosine cap is a prerequisite for binding of nsp16. Therefore plays an essential role in viral mRNAs cap methylation which is essential to evade immune system. From Severe acute respiratory syndrome coronavirus 2 (2019-nCoV) (SARS-CoV-2).
   1719..1736    +  CDS            6xHis: 6xHis affinity tag
   1789..1910    -  polyA_signal   SV40 poly(A) signal: SV40 polyadenylation signal
   1933..2002    -  CDS            large T antigen (fragment): large T antigen from SV40 (simian virus 40)
   2025..2071    +  terminator     T7 terminator: transcription terminator for bacteriophage T7 RNA polymerase
   2101..2237    +  terminator     rrnG terminator: transcription terminator from the E. coli ribosomal RNA rrnG operon (Albrechtsen et al., 1991)
   2282..2353    +  misc_feature   3' β-globin insulator: insulator downstream of the human β-globin locus (Farrell et al., 2002)
   2579..3167    -  rep_origin     ori: high-copy-number ColE1/pMB1/pBR322/pUC origin of replication
   3339..3403    -  CDS            bla(M) (fragment): β-lactamase lacking the signal sequence; bla(M); allows cytosolic expression of β-lactamase
   3667..4876    +  promoter       UbC promoter: human ubiquitin C promoter
   4880..5477    +  CDS            PuroR (fragment): puromycin N-acetyltransferase; pac from Streptomyces; confers resistance to puromycin
   5506..5554    +  polyA_signal   poly(A) signal: synthetic polyadenylation signal
   5820..6680    +  CDS            AmpR: β-lactamase; bla; confers resistance to ampicillin, carbenicillin, and related antibiotics
   6693..6829    +  terminator     rrnG terminator: transcription terminator from the E. coli ribosomal RNA rrnG operon (Albrechtsen et al., 1991)
   6981..7052    +  misc_feature   5' β-globin insulator: insulator upstream of the human β-globin locus (Farrell et al., 2002)
   7057..7103    -  terminator     T7 terminator: transcription terminator for bacteriophage T7 RNA polymerase
   7121..7169    -  polyA_signal   poly(A) signal: synthetic polyadenylation signal
>Addgene plasmid #152438 | pGBW-m4133166 | addgene full sequence | sequence record 307289 | Addgene NGS Result
ATCTAACTGCTGATCGAGTGTAGCCAGATCTAGTAATCAATTACGGGGTCATTAGTTCATAGCCCATATA
TGGAGTTCCGCGTTACATAACTTACGGTAAATGGCCCGCCTGGCTGACCGCCCAACGACCCCCGCCCATT
GACGTCAATAATGACGTATGTTCCCATAGTAACGCCAATAGGGACTTTCCATTGACGTCAATGGGTGGAG
TATTTACGGTAAACTGCCCACTTGGCAGTACATCAAGTGTATCATATGCCAAGTACGCCCCCTATTGACG
TCAATGACGGTAAATGGCCCGCCTGGCATTATGCCCAGTACATGACCTTATGGGACTTTCCTACTTGGCA
GTACATCTACGTATTAGTCATCGCTATTACCATGCTGATGCGGTTTTGGCAGTACATCAATGGGCGTGGA
TAGCGGTTTGACTCACGGGGATTTCCAAGTCTCCACCCCATTGACGTCAATGGGAGTTTGTTTTGGCACC
AAAATCAACGGGACTTTCCAAAATGTCGTAACAACTCCGCCCCATTGACGCAAATGGGCGGTAGGCGTGT
ACGGTGGGAGGTCTATATAAGCAGAGCTGGTTTAGTGAACCGTCAGATCAGATCTTTGTCGATCCTACCA
TCCACTCGACACACCCGCCAGCGGCCGCCACCATGTTAGAAAATGTGGCTTTTAATGTTGTAAATAAGGG
ACACTTTGATGGACAACAGGGTGAAGTACCAGTTTCTATCATTAATAACACTGTTTACACAAAAGTTGAT
GGTGTTGATGTAGAATTGTTTGAAAATAAAACAACATTACCTGTTAATGTAGCATTTGAGCTTTGGGCTA
AGCGCAACATTAAACCAGTACCAGAGGTGAAAATACTCAATAATTTGGGTGTGGACATTGCTGCTAATAC
TGTGATCTGGGACTACAAAAGAGATGCTCCAGCACATATATCTACTATTGGTGTTTGTTCTATGACTGAC
ATAGCCAAGAAACCAACTGAAACGATTTGTGCACCACTCACTGTCTTTTTTGATGGTAGAGTTGATGGTC
AAGTAGACTTATTTAGAAATGCCCGTAATGGTGTTCTTATTACAGAAGGTAGTGTTAAAGGTTTACAACC
ATCTGTAGGTCCCAAACAAGCTAGTCTTAATGGAGTCACATTAATTGGAGAAGCCGTAAAAACACAGTTC
AATTATTATAAGAAAGTTGATGGTGTTGTCCAACAATTACCTGAAACTTACTTTACTCAGAGTAGAAATT
TACAAGAATTTAAACCCAGGAGTCAAATGGAAATTGATTTCTTAGAATTAGCTATGGATGAATTCATTGA
ACGGTATAAATTAGAAGGCTATGCCTTCGAACATATCGTTTATGGAGATTTTAGTCATAGTCAGTTAGGT
GGTTTACATCTACTGATTGGACTAGCTAAACGTTTTAAGGAATCACCTTTTGAATTAGAAGATTTTATTC
CTATGGACAGTACAGTTAAAAACTATTTCATAACAGATGCGCAAACAGGTTCATCTAAGTGTGTGTGTTC
TGTTATTGATTTATTACTTGATGATTTTGTTGAAATAATAAAATCCCAAGATTTATCTGTAGTTTCTAAG
GTTGTCAAAGTGACTATTGACTATACAGAAATTTCATTTATGCTTTGGTGTAAAGATGGCCATGTAGAAA
CATTTTACCCAAAATTAGAAAACCTTTACTTTCAGTCGCACCATCACCATCACCATTAAGCTAGCTTGAC
TGACTGAGATACAGCGTACCTTCAGCTCACAGACATGATAAGATACATTGATGAGTTTGGACAAACCACA
ACTAGAATGCAGTGAAAAAAATGCTTTATTTGTGAAATTTGTGATGCTATTGCTTTATTTGTAACCATTA
TAAGCTGCAATAAACAAGTTAACAACAACAATTGCATTCATTTTATGTTTCAGGTTCAGGGGGAGGTGTG
GGAGGTTTTTTAAAGCAAGTAAAACCTCTACAAATGTGGTATTGGCCCATCTCTATCGGTATCGTAGCAT
AACCCCTTGGGGCCTCTAAACGGGTCTTGAGGGGTTTTTTGTGCCCCTCGGGCCGGATTGCTATCTACCG
GCATTGGCGCAGAAAAAAATGCCTGATGCGACGCTGCGCGTCTTATACTCCCACATATGCCAGATTCAGC
AACGGATACGGCTTCCCCAACTTGCCCACTTCCATACGTGTCCTCCTTACCAGAAATTTATCCTTAAGGT
CGTCAGCTATCCTGCAGGCGATCTCTCGATTTCGATCAAGACATTCCTTTAATGGTCTTTTCTGGACACC
ACTAGGGGTCAGAAGTAGTTCATCAAACTTTCTTCCCTCCCTAATCTCATTGGTTACCTTGGGCTATCGA
AACTTAATTAACCAGTCAAGTCAGCTACTTGGCGAGATCGACTTGTCTGGGTTTCGACTACGCTCAGAAT
TGCGTCAGTCAAGTTCGATCTGGTCCTTGCTATTGCACCCGTTCTCCGATTACGAGTTTCATTTAAATCA
TGTGAGCAAAAGGCCAGCAAAAGGCCAGGAACCGTAAAAAGGCCGCGTTGCTGGCGTTTTTCCATAGGCT
CCGCCCCCCTGACGAGCATCACAAAAATCGACGCTCAAGTCAGAGGTGGCGAAACCCGACAGGACTATAA
AGATACCAGGCGTTTCCCCCTGGAAGCTCCCTCGTGCGCTCTCCTGTTCCGACCCTGCCGCTTACCGGAT
ACCTGTCCGCCTTTCTCCCTTCGGGAAGCGTGGCGCTTTCTCATAGCTCACGCTGTAGGTATCTCAGTTC
GGTGTAGGTCGTTCGCTCCAAGCTGGGCTGTGTGCACGAACCCCCCGTTCAGCCCGACCGCTGCGCCTTA
TCCGGTAACTATCGTCTTGAGTCCAACCCGGTAAGACACGACTTATCGCCACTGGCAGCAGCCACTGGTA
ACAGGATTAGCAGAGCGAGGTATGTAGGCGGTGCTACAGAGTTCTTGAAGTGGTGGCCTAACTACGGCTA
CACTAGAAGAACAGTATTTGGTATCTGCGCTCTGCTGAAGCCAGTTACCTTCGGAAAAAGAGTTGGTAGC
TCTTGATCCGGCAAACAAACCACCGCTGGTAGCGGTGGTTTTTTTGTTTGCAAGCAGCAGATTACGCGCA
GAAAAAAAGGATCTCAAGAAGATCCTTTGATCTTTTCTACGGGGTCTGACGCTCAGTGGAACGAAAACTC
ACGTTAAGGGATTTTGGTCATGAGATTATCAAAAAGGATCTTCACCTAGATCCTTTTAAATTAAAAATGA
AGTTTTAAATCAATCTAAAGTATATATGAGTAAACTTGGTCTGACAGTTACCAATGCTTAATCAGTGAGG
CACCTATCTCAGCGATCTGTCTATTTCGTTCATCCATAGTTGCATTTAAATTTCCGAACTCTCCAAGGCC
CTCGTCGGAAAATCTTCAAACCTTTCGTCCGATCCATCTTGCAGGCTACCTCTCGAACGAACTATCGCAA
GTCTCTTGGCCGGCCTTGCGCCTTGGCTATTGCTTGGCAGCGCCTATCGCCAGGTATTACTCCAATCCCG
AATATCCGAGATCGGGATCACCCGAGAGAAGTTCAACCTACATCCTCAATCCCGATCTATCCGAGATCCG
AGGAATATCGAAATCGGGGCGCGCCTGGCCTCCGCGCCGGGTTTTGGCGCCTCCCGCGGGCGCCCCCCTC
GTCACGGCGAGCGCTGCCACGTCAGACGAAGGGCGCAGGAGCGTCCTGATCCTTCCGCCCGGACGCTCAG
GACAGCGGCCCGCTGCTCATAAGACTCGGCCTTAGAACCCCAGTATCAGCAGAAGGACATTTTAGGACGG
GACTTGGGTGACTCTAGGGCACTGGTTTTCTTTCCAGAGAGCGGAACAGGCGAGGAAAAGTAGTCCCTTC
TCGGCGATTCTGCGGAGGGATCTCCGTGGGGCGGTGAACGCCGATGATTATATAAGGACGCGCCGGGTGT
GGCACAGCTAGTTCCGTCGCAGCCGGGATTTGGGTCGCGGTTCTTGTTTGTGGATCGCTGTGATCGTCAC
TTGGTGAGTAGCGGGCTGCTGGGCTGGCCGGGGCTTTCGTGGCCGCCGGGCCGCTCGGTGGGACGGAAGC
GTGTGGAGAGACCGCCAAGGGCTGTAGTCTGGGTCCGCGAGCAAGGTTGCCCTGAACTGGGGGTTGGGGG
GAGCGCAGCAAAATGGCGGCTGTTCCCGAGTCTTGAATGGAAGACGCTTGTGAGGCGGGCTGTGAGGTCG
TTGAAACAAGGTGGGGGGCATGGTGGGCGGCAAGAACCCAAGGTCTTGAGCCCTTCGCTAATGCGGGAAA
GCTCTTATTCGGGTGAGATGGGCTGGGCACCATCTGGGGACCCTGACGTGAAGTTTGTCACTGACTGGAG
AACTCGGTTTGTCGTCTGTTGCGGGGGCGGCAGTTATGGCGGTGCCGTTGGGCAGTGCACCCGTACCTTT
GGGAGCGCGCGCCCTCGTCGTGTCGTGACGTCACCCGTTCTGTTGGCTTATAATGCAGGGTGGGGCCACC
TGCCGGTAGGTGTGCGGTAGGCTTTTCTCCGTCGCAGGACGCAGGGTTCGGGCCTAGGGTAGGCTCTCCT
GAATCGACAGGCGCCGGACCTCTGGTGAGGGGAGGGATAAGTGAGGCGTCAGTTTCTTTGGTCGGTTTTA
TGTACCTATCTTCTTAAGTAGCTGAAGCTCCGGTTTTGAACTATGCGCTCGGGGTTGGCGAGTGTGTTTT
GTGAAGTTTTTTAGGCACCTTTTGAAATGTAATCATTTGGGTCAATATGTAATTTTCAGTGTTAGACTTG
TAAATTGTCCGCTAAATTCTGGCCGTTTTTGGCTTTTTTGTTAGACAACATGACCGAGTACAAGCCCACG
GTGCGCCTCGCCACCCGCGACGACGTCCCCAGGGCCGTACGCACCCTCGCCGCCGCGTTCGCCGACTACC
CCGCCACGCGCCACACCGTCGATCCGGACCGCCACATCGAGCGGGTCACCGAGCTGCAAGAACTCTTCCT
CACGCGCGTCGGGCTCGACATCGGCAAGGTGTGGGTCGCGGACGACGGCGCCGCGGTGGCGGTCTGGACC
ACGCCGGAGAGCGTCGAAGCGGGGGCGGTGTTCGCCGAGATCGGCCCGCGCATGGCCGAGTTGAGCGGTT
CCCGGCTGGCCGCGCAGCAACAGATGGAGGGCCTCCTGGCGCCGCACCGGCCCAAGGAGCCCGCGTGGTT
CCTGGCCACCGTCGGCGTCTCGCCCGACCACCAGGGCAAGGGTCTGGGCAGCGCCGTCGTGCTCCCCGGA
GTGGAGGCCGCCGAGCGCGCCGGGGTGCCCGCCTTCCTGGAGACCTCCGCGCCCCGCAACCTCCCCTTCT
ACGAGCGGCTCGGCTTCACCGTCACCGCCGACGTCGAGGTGCCCGAAGGACCGCGCACCTGGTGCATGAC
CCGCAAGCCCGGTGCCTAGGCTAGTATGTAAGCCTAGTCTTAGATAATAAAATCGCTATCCATCGAAGAT
GGATGTGTGTTGGTTTTTTGTGTGTGTAACGCTAGGCGCGCCTGGTGTACCGAGAACGATCCTCTCAGTG
CGAGTCTCGACGATCCATATCGTTGCTTGGCAGTCAGCCAGTCGGAATCCAGCTTGGGACCCAGGAAGTC
CAATCGTCAGATATTGTACTCAAGCCTGGTCACGGCAGCGTACCGATCTGTTTAAACCTAGATATTGATA
GTCTGATCGGTCAACGTATAATCGAGTCCTAGCTTTTGCAAACATCTATCAAGAGACAGGATCAGCAGGA
GGCTTTCGCATGAGTATTCAACATTTCCGTGTCGCCCTTATTCCCTTTTTTGCGGCATTTTGCCTTCCTG
TTTTTGCTCACCCAGAAACGCTGGTGAAAGTAAAAGATGCTGAAGATCAGTTGGGTGCGCGAGTGGGTTA
CATCGAACTGGATCTCAACAGCGGTAAGATCCTTGAGAGTTTTCGCCCCGAAGAACGCTTTCCAATGATG
AGCACTTTTAAAGTTCTGCTATGTGGCGCGGTATTATCCCGTATTGACGCCGGGCAAGAGCAACTCGGTC
GCCGCATACACTATTCTCAGAATGACTTGGTTGAGTATTCACCAGTCACAGAAAAGCATCTTACGGATGG
CATGACAGTAAGAGAATTATGCAGTGCTGCCATAACCATGAGTGATAACACTGCGGCCAACTTACTTCTG
ACAACGATTGGAGGACCGAAGGAGCTAACCGCTTTTTTGCACAACATGGGGGATCATGTAACTCGCCTTG
ATCGTTGGGAACCGGAGCTGAATGAAGCCATACCAAACGACGAGCGTGACACCACGATGCCTGTAGCAAT
GGCAACAACCTTGCGTAAACTATTAACTGGCGAACTACTTACTCTAGCTTCCCGGCAACAGTTGATAGAC
TGGATGGAGGCGGATAAAGTTGCAGGACCACTTCTGCGCTCGGCCCTTCCGGCTGGCTGGTTTATTGCTG
ATAAATCTGGAGCCGGTGAGCGTGGGTCTCGCGGTATCATTGCAGCACTGGGGCCAGATGGTAAGCCCTC
CCGTATCGTAGTTATCTACACGACGGGGAGTCAGGCAACTATGGATGAACGAAATAGACAGATCGCTGAG
ATAGGTGCCTCACTGATTAAGCATTGGTAACCGATTCTAGGTGCATTGGCGCAGAAAAAAATGCCTGATG
CGACGCTGCGCGTCTTATACTCCCACATATGCCAGATTCAGCAACGGATACGGCTTCCCCAACTTGCCCA
CTTCCATACGTGTCCTCCTTACCAGAAATTTATCCTTAAGATCCCGAATCGTTTAAACTCGACTCTGGCT
CTATCGAATCTCCGTCGTTTCGAGCTTACGCGAACAGCCGTGGCGCTCATTTGCTCGTCGGGCATCGAAT
CTCGTCAGCTATCGTCAGCTTACCTTTTTGGCAGCGATCGCGGCTCCCGACATCTTGGACCATTAGCTCC
ACAGGTATCTTCTTCCCTCTAGTGGTCATAACAGCAGCTTCAGCTACCTCTCAATTCAAAAAACCCCTCA
AGACCCGTTTAGAGGCCCCAAGGGGTTATGCTATCAATCGTTGCGTTACACACACAAAAAACCAACACAC
ATCCATCTTCGATGGATAGCGATTTTATT
